Addgene plasmid #168450: pTL389
Purpose: pGBKT7 yeast two-hybrid plasmid
Depositing lab: Sophien Kamoun. Depositing organization: Sainsbury Laboratory, Norwich. Publication: A single amino acid polymorphism in a conserved effector of the multihost blast fungus pathogen expands host-target binding spectrum. Bentham AR, Petit-Houdenot Y, Win J, Chuma I, Terauchi R, Banfield MJ, Kamoun S, Langner T. PLoS Pathog. 2021 Nov 10;17(11):e1009957. doi: 10.1371/journal.ppat.1009957. eCollection 2021 Nov. PubMed 34758051.
Backbone
  Vector backbone: pGBKT7
  Vector type: Yeast Expression
Growth in bacteria
  Bacterial resistance: Kanamycin, 50 μg/mL
  Growth temperature: 37°C
  Growth strain: DH5alpha
  Copy number: High Copy
Gene/Insert
  Gene/Insert name: OsaHIP43
  Species: Oryza sativa
  Cloning method: Unknown
Terms and licenses: Academic/Nonprofit Terms; Industry Terms: Not Available to Industry
How to cite: pTL389 was a gift from Sophien Kamoun (Addgene plasmid # 168450 ; http://n2t.net/addgene:168450 ; RRID:Addgene_168450)
