[The description below was written by a language model from this plasmid's Addgene catalogue record and pLannotate feature annotations shown in this document.]
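Description:
pTL389 is a yeast two-hybrid bait plasmid built on the pGBKT7 backbone, carrying the rice (Oryza sativa) insert OsaHIP43. It is an E. coli–yeast shuttle vector. In bacteria it replicates from a high-copy ColE1/pUC-type origin and is selected with kanamycin through the Tn5 aminoglycoside phosphotransferase gene (NeoR/KanR), which is driven by the AmpR promoter. In Saccharomyces cerevisiae it is maintained episomally by the 2μ origin and selected by tryptophan prototrophy through the TRP1 marker with its own promoter. An f1 origin is also present, along with several short backbone remnants (lac promoter/operator, lacI, lacZα, rop, bom and ble fragments) that have no evident role in the payload.

The expression cassette runs from the constitutive yeast ADH1 promoter into the GAL4 DNA-binding domain, followed by the insert and then the T7 and ADH1 terminators. The layout is consistent with a GAL4 DNA-binding domain–OsaHIP43 fusion protein, as is standard for this backbone. The automated annotation labels the roughly 260 bp insert region as a fragment resembling Arabidopsis HIPP20, a heavy-metal-binding protein. This most likely reflects homology to the rice HIP43 sequence rather than an Arabidopsis gene, and the short length suggests that a single domain rather than a full-length protein may be encoded, although the record does not say so. A T7 promoter lies between the GAL4 domain and the insert, which allows in vitro transcription of the insert without the GAL4 portion.

The associated publication concerns host-target binding by a conserved blast fungus effector, so the plasmid was presumably used to test interactions between this rice protein and effectors fused to an activation domain. The cloning method is not recorded.
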