Features (pLannotate 1.2.2; 24 found; start..end, strand, type, name):
     30..734     +  promoter       ADH1 promoter: S. cerevisiae ADH1; promoter for alcohol dehydrogenase 1
    762..1202    +  CDS            GAL4 DNA binding domain: DNA binding domain of the GAL4 transcriptional activator; Saccharomyces cerevisiae GAL4 (truncated)
   1213..1231    +  promoter       T7 promoter: promoter for bacteriophage T7 RNA polymerase
   1305..1562    +  CDS            HIPP20 (fragment): HIP20_ARATH - Experimental evidence at protein level: Swiss-Prot protein existence level 1. Heavy-metal-binding protein. Binds cadmium. May be involved in cadmium transport and play a role in cadmium detoxification. From Arabidopsis thaliana (Mouse-ear cress).
   1592..1639    +  terminator     T7 terminator: transcription terminator for bacteriophage T7 RNA polymerase
   1666..1853    +  terminator     ADH1 terminator: S. cerevisiae ADH1; transcription terminator for the S. cerevisiae alcohol dehydrogenase 1 (ADH1) gene
   1901..1917    -  protein_bind   lac operator: The lac repressor binds to the lac operator to inhibit transcription in E. coli. This inhibition can be relieved by adding lactose or isopropyl-β-D-thiogalactopyranoside (IPTG). lac repressor encoded by lacI
   1925..1955    -  promoter       lac promoter: promoter for the E. coli lac operon
   1970..1991    -  protein_bind   CAP binding site: CAP binding activates transcription in the presence of cAMP. E. coli catabolite activator protein
   2004..2096    -  CDS            lacI (fragment): lac repressor; lacI; The lac repressor binds to the lac operator to inhibit transcription in E. coli. This inhibition can be relieved by adding lactose or isopropyl-β-D-thiogalactopyranoside (IPTG).
   2279..2867    -  rep_origin     ori: high-copy-number ColE1/pMB1/pBR322/pUC origin of replication
   3089..3105    +  polyA_signal   bGH poly(A) signal (fragment): bovine growth hormone polyadenylation signal
   3196..3243    -  polyA_signal   HSV TK poly(A) signal: herpes simplex virus thymidine kinase polyadenylation signal (Cole and Stacy, 1985)
   3302..3454    -  CDS            ble (fragment): BLE_KLEPN - Experimental evidence at protein level: Swiss-Prot protein existence level 1. Binding protein with a strong affinity to the bleomycin family of antibiotics. Binds to CL990; an antimitotic-antibiotic compound. From Klebsiella pneumoniae.
   3475..4269    -  CDS            NeoR/KanR: aminoglycoside phosphotransferase from Tn5; aph(3')-II (or nptII); confers resistance to neomycin, kanamycin, and G418 (Geneticin®)
   4270..4374    -  promoter       AmpR promoter: bla
   4401..5743    -  rep_origin     2μ ori: yeast 2μ plasmid origin of replication
   5811..5846    +  CDS            rop (fragment): Rop protein, which maintains plasmids at low copy number; rop
   5948..5997    +  misc_feature   bom (fragment): basis of mobility region from pBR322
   6136..6283    +  promoter       TRP1 promoter: S. cerevisiae TRP1
   6284..6958    +  CDS            TRP1: phosphoribosylanthranilate isomerase, required for tryptophan biosynthesis; S. cerevisiae TRP1; yeast auxotrophic marker
   7009..7060    +  misc_feature   bom (fragment): basis of mobility region from pBR322
   7088..7516    -  rep_origin     f1 ori (sequence partly withheld): f1 bacteriophage origin of replication; arrow indicates direction of (+) strand synthesis
   7520..29      -  CDS            lacZα (fragment) (across the origin): LacZα fragment of β-galactosidase; lacZ fragment
>Addgene plasmid #168450 | pTL389 | addgene full sequence | sequence record 349835 | Addgene NGS Result
CGGTGCGGGCCTCTTCGCTATTACGCCAGATCCTTTTGTTGTTTCCGGGTGTACAATATGGACTTCCTCT
TTTCTGGCAACCAAACCCATACATCGGGATTCCTATAATACCTTCGTTGGTCTCCCTAACATGTAGGTGG
CGGAGGGGAGATATACAATAGAACAGATACCAGACAAGACATAATGGGCTAAACAAGACTACACCAATTA
CACTGCCTCATTGATGGTGGTACATAACGAACTAATACTGTAGCCCTAGACTTGATAGCCATCATCATAT
CGAAGTTTCACTACCCTTTTTCCATTTGCCATCTATTGAAGTAATAATAGGCGCATGCAACTTCTTTTCT
TTTTTTTTCTTTTCTCTCTCCCCCGTTGTTGTCTCACCATATCCGCAATGACAAAAAAATGATGGAAGAC
ACTAAAGGAAAAAATTAACGACAAAGACAGCACCAACAGATGTCGTTGTTCCAGAGCTGATGAGGGGTAT
CTCGAAGCACACGAAACTTTTTCCTTCCTTCATTCACGCACACTACTCTCTAATGAGCAACGGTATACGG
CCTTCCTTCCAGTTACTTGAATTTGAAATAAAAAAAAGTTTGCTGTCTTGCTATCAAGTATAAATAGACC
TGCAATTATTAATCTTTTGTTTCCTCGTCATTGTTCTCGTTCCCTTTCTTCCTTGTTTCTTTTTCTGCAC
AATATTTCAAGCTATACCAAGCATACAATCAACTCCAAGCTTGAAGCAAGCCTCCTGAAAGATGAAGCTA
CTGTCTTCTATCGAACAAGCATGCGATATTTGCCGACTTAAAAAGCTCAAGTGCTCCAAAGAAAAACCGA
AGTGCGCCAAGTGTCTGAAGAACAACTGGGAGTGTCGCTACTCTCCCAAAACCAAAAGGTCTCCGCTGAC
TAGGGCACATCTGACAGAAGTGGAATCAAGGCTAGAAAGACTGGAACAGCTATTTCTACTGATTTTTCCT
CGAGAAGACCTTGACATGATTTTGAAAATGGATTCTTTACAGGATATAAAAGCATTGTTAACAGGATTAT
TTGTACAAGATAATGTGAATAAAGATGCCGTCACAGATAGATTGGCTTCAGTGGAGACTGATATGCCTCT
AACATTGAGACAGCATAGAATAAGTGCGACATCATCATCGGAAGAGAGTAGTAACAAAGGTCAAAGACAG
TTGACTGTATCGCCGGAATTTGTAATACGACTCACTATAGGGCGAGCCGCCATCATGGAGGAGCAGAAGC
TGATCTCAGAGGAGGACCTGCATATGGCCATGGAGGCCGAATTCCTGCAGACCGTGAATATTAAAGTGAA
AATGGATTGCGAAGGCTGCGAACGCCGCGTGAAAAATGCCGTGAAAAGCATGCGCGGCGTGACCAGCGTT
GCCGTGAATCCGAAACAGAGCCGCTGCACCGTGACCGGTTATGTGGAAGCCAGCAAAGTGCTGGAACGCG
TGAAAAGCACCGGTAAAGCCGCCGAAATGTGGCCGTATGTGCCGTATACCATGACCACCTATCCGTATGT
GGGCGGTGCCTATGACAAAAAAGGATCCGTCGACCTGCAGCGGCCGCATAACTAGCATAACCCCTTGGGG
CCTCTAAACGGGTCTTGAGGGGTTTTTTGCGCGCTTGCAGCCAAGCTAATTCCGGGCGAATTTCTTATGA
TTTATGATTTTTATTATTAAATAAGTTATAAAAAAAATAAGTGTATACAAATTTTAAAGTGACTCTTAGG
TTTTAAAACGAAAATTCTTATTCTTGAGTAACTCTTTCCTGTAGGTCAGGTTGCTTTCTCAGGTATAGCA
TGAGGTCGCTCTTATTGACCACACCTCTACCGGCATGCAAGCTTGGCGTAATCATGGTCATAGCTGTTTC
CTGTGTGAAATTGTTATCCGCTCACAATTCCACACAACATACGAGCCGGAAGCATAAAGTGTAAAGCCTG
GGGTGCCTAATGAGTGAGCTAACTCACATTAATTGCGTTGCGCTCACTGCCCGCTTTCCAGTCGGGAAAC
CTGTCGTGCCAGCTGCATTAATGAATCGGCCAACGCGCGGGGAGAGGCGGTTTGCGTATTGGGCGCTCTT
CCGCTTCCTCGCTCACTGACTCGCTGCGCTCGGTCGTTCGGCTGCGGCGAGCGGTATCAGCTCACTCAAA
GGCGGTAATACGGTTATCCACAGAATCAGGGGATAACGCAGGAAAGAACATGTGAGCAAAAGGCCAGCAA
AAGGCCAGGAACCGTAAAAAGGCCGCGTTGCTGGCGTTTTTCCATAGGCTCCGCCCCCCTGACGAGCATC
ACAAAAATCGACGCTCAAGTCAGAGGTGGCGAAACCCGACAGGACTATAAAGATACCAGGCGTTTCCCCC
TGGAAGCTCCCTCGTGCGCTCTCCTGTTCCGACCCTGCCGCTTACCGGATACCTGTCCGCCTTTCTCCCT
TCGGGAAGCGTGGCGCTTTCTCATAGCTCACGCTGTAGGTATCTCAGTTCGGTGTAGGTCGTTCGCTCCA
AGCTGGGCTGTGTGCACGAACCCCCCGTTCAGCCCGACCGCTGCGCCTTATCCGGTAACTATCGTCTTGA
GTCCAACCCGGTAAGACACGACTTATCGCCACTGGCAGCAGCCACTGGTAACAGGATTAGCAGAGCGAGG
TATGTAGGCGGTGCTACAGAGTTCTTGAAGTGGTGGCCTAACTACGGCTACACTAGAAGAACAGTATTTG
GTATCTGCGCTCTGCTGAAGCCAGTTACCTTCGGAAAAAGAGTTGGTAGCTCTTGATCCGGCAAACAAAC
CACCGCTGGTAGCGGTGGTTTTTTTGTTTGCAAGCAGCAGATTACGCGCAGAAAAAAAGGATCTCAAGAA
GATCCTTTGATCTTTTCTACGGGGTCTGACGCTCAGTGGAACGAAAACTCACGTTAAGGGATTTTGGTCA
TGAGATTATCAAAAAGGATCTTCACCTAGATCCTTTTAAATTAAAAATGAAGTTTTAAATCAATCTAAAG
TATATATGAGTAACCTGAGGCTATGGCAGGGCCTGCCGCCCCGACGTTGGCTGCGAGCCCTGGGCCTTCA
CCCGAACTTGGGGGGTGGGGTGGGGAAAAGGAAGAAACGCGGGCGTATTGGCCCCAATGGGGTCTCGGTG
GGGTATCGACAGAGTGCCAGCCCTGGGACCGAACCCCGCGTTTATGAACAAACGACCCAACACCGTGCGT
TTTATTCTGTCTTTTTATTGCCGTCATAGCGCGGGTTCCTTCCGGTATTGTCTCCTTCCGTGTTTCAGTT
AGCCTCCCCCTAGGGTGGGCGAAGAACTCCAGCATGAGATCCCCGCGCTGGAGGATCATCCAGCCGGCGT
CCCGGAAAACGATTCCGAAGCCCAACCTTTCATAGAAGGCGGCGGTGGAATCGAAATCTCGTGATGGCAG
GTTGGGCGTCGCTTGGTCGGTCATTTCGAACCCCAGAGTCCCGCTCAGAAGAACTCGTCAAGAAGGCGAT
AGAAGGCGATGCGCTGCGAATCGGGAGCGGCGATACCGTAAAGCACGAGGAAGCGGTCAGCCCATTCGCC
GCCAAGCTCTTCAGCAATATCACGGGTAGCCAACGCTATGTCCTGATAGCGGTCCGCCACACCCAGCCGG
CCACAGTCGATGAATCCAGAAAAGCGGCCATTTTCCACCATGATATTCGGCAAGCAGGCATCGCCATGAG
TCACGACGAGATCCTCGCCGTCGGGCATGCTCGCCTTGAGCCTGGCGAACAGTTCGGCTGGCGCGAGCCC
CTGATGCTCTTCGTCCAGATCATCCTGATCGACAAGACCGGCTTCCATCCGAGTACGTGCTCGCTCGATG
CGATGTTTCGCTTGGTGGTCGAATGGGCAGGTAGCCGGATCAAGCGTATGCAGCCGCCGCATTGCATCAG
CCATGATGGATACTTTCTCGGCAGGAGCAAGGTGAGATGACAGGAGATCCTGCCCCGGCACTTCGCCCAA
TAGCAGCCAGTCCCTTCCCGCTTCAGTGACAACGTCGAGCACAGCTGCGCAAGGAACGCCCGTCGTGGCC
AGCCACGATAGCCGCGCTGCCTCGTCTTGCAGTTCATTCAGGGCACCGGACAGGTCGGTCTTGACAAAAA
GAACCGGGCGCCCCTGCGCTGACAGCCGGAACACGGCGGCATCAGAGCAGCCGATTGTCTGTTGTGCCCA
GTCATAGCCGAATAGCCTCTCCACCCAAGCGGCCGGAGAACCTGCGTGCAATCCATCTTGTTCAATCATA
CTCTTCCTTTTTCAATATTATTGAAGCATTTATCAGGGTTATTGTCTCATGAGCGGATACATATTTGAAT
GTATTTAGAAAAATAAACAAATAGGGGTTCCGCGCACATTTCCCCGAAAAGTGCCACCTGAACGAAGCAT
CTGTGCTTCATTTTGTAGAACAAAAATGCAACGCGAGAGCGCTAATTTTTCAAACAAAGAATCTGAGCTG
CATTTTTACAGAACAGAAATGCAACGCGAAAGCGCTATTTTACCAACGAAGAATCTGTGCTTCATTTTTG
TAAAACAAAAATGCAACGCGAGAGCGCTAATTTTTCAAACAAAGAATCTGAGCTGCATTTTTACAGAACA
GAAATGCAACGCGAGAGCGCTATTTTACCAACAAAGAATCTATACTTCTTTTTTGTTCTACAAAAATGCA
TCCCGAGAGCGCTATTTTTCTAACAAAGCATCTTAGATTACTTTTTTTCTCCTTTGTGCGCTCTATAATG
CAGTCTCTTGATAACTTTTTGCACTGTAGGTCCGTTAAGGTTAGAAGAAGGCTACTTTGGTGTCTATTTT
CTCTTCCATAAAAAAAGCCTGACTCCACTTCCCGCGTTTACTGATTACTAGCGAAGCTGCGGGTGCATTT
TTTCAAGATAAAGGCATCCCCGATTATATTCTATACCGATGTGGATTGCGCATACTTTGTGAACAGAAAG
TGATAGCGTTGATGATTCTTCATTGGTCAGAAAATTATGAACGGTTTCTTCTATTTTGTCTCTATATACT
ACGTATAGGAAATGTTTACATTTTCGTATTGTTTTCGATTCACTCTATGAATAGTTCTTACTACAATTTT
TTTGTCTAAAGAGTAATACTAGAGATAAACATAAAAAATGTAGAGGTCGAGTTTAGATGCAAGTTCAAGG
AGCGAAAGGTGGATGGGTAGGTTATATAGGGATATAGCACAGAGATATATAGCAAAGAGATACTTTTGAG
CAATGTTTGTGGAAGCGGTATTCGCAATATTTTAGTAGCTCGTTACAGTCCGGTGCGTTTTTGGTTTTTT
GAAAGTGCGTCTTCAGAGCGCTTTTGGTTTTCAAAAGCGCTCTGAAGTTCCTATACTTTCTAGAGAATAG
GAACTTCGGAATAGGAACTTCAAAGCGTTTCCGAAAACGAGCGCTTCCGAAAATGCAACGCGAGCTGCGC
ACATACAGCTCACTGTTCACGTCGCACCTATATCTGCGTGTTGCCTGTATATATATATACATGAGAAGAA
CGGCATAGTGCGTGTTTATGCTTAAATGCGTACTTATATGCGTCTATTTATGTAGGATGAAAGGTAGTCT
AGTACCTCCTGTGATATTATCCCATTCCATGCGGGGTATCGTATGCTTCCTTCAGCACTACCCTTTAGCT
GTTCTATATGCTGCCACTCCTCAATTGGATTAGTCTCATCCTTCAATGCTATCATTTCCTTTGATATTGG
ATCATACTAAGAAACCATTATTATCATGACATTAACCTATAAAAATAGGCGTATCACGAGGCCCTTTCGT
CTCGCGCGTTTCGGTGATGACGGTGAAAACCTCTGACACATGCAGCTCCCGGAGACGGTCACAGCTTGTC
TGTAAGCGGATGCCGGGAGCAGACAAGCCCGTCAGGGCGCGTCAGCGGGTGTTGGCGGGTGTCGGGGCTG
GCTTAACTATGCGGCATCAGAGCAGATTGTACTGAGAGTGCACCATAGATCAACGACATTACTATATATA
TAATATAGGAAGCATTTAATAGAACAGCATCGTAATATATGTGTACTTTGCAGTTATGACGCCAGATGGC
AGTAGTGGAAGATATTCTTTATTGAAAAATAGCTTGTCACCTTACGTACAATCTTGATCCGGAGCTTTTC
TTTTTTTGCCGATTAAGAATTAATTCGGTCGAAAAAAGAAAAGGAGAGGGCCAAGAGGGAGGGCATTGGT
GACTATTGAGCACGTGAGTATACGTGATTAAGCACACAAAGGCAGCTTGGAGTATGTCTGTTATTAATTT
CACAGGTAGTTCTGGTCCATTGGTGAAAGTTTGCGGCTTGCAGAGCACAGAGGCCGCAGAATGTGCTCTA
GATTCCGATGCTGACTTGCTGGGTATTATATGTGTGCCCAATAGAAAGAGAACAATTGACCCGGTTATTG
CAAGGAAAATTTCAAGTCTTGTAAAAGCATATAAAAATAGTTCAGGCACTCCGAAATACTTGGTTGGCGT
GTTTCGTAATCAACCTAAGGAGGATGTTTTGGCTCTGGTCAATGATTACGGCATTGATATCGTCCAACTG
CATGGAGATGAGTCGTGGCAAGAATACCAAGAGTTCCTCGGTTTGCCAGTTATTAAAAGACTCGTATTTC
CAAAAGACTGCAACATACTACTCAGTGCAGCTTCACAGAAACCTCATTCGTTTATTCCCTTGTTTGATTC
AGAAGCAGGTGGGACAGGTGAACTTTTGGATTGGAACTCGATTTCTGACTGGGTTGGAAGGCAAGAGAGC
CCCGAAAGCTTACATTTTATGTTAGCTGGTGGACTGACGCCAGAAAATGTTGGTGATGCGCTTAGATTAA
ATGGCGTTATTGGTGTTGATGTAAGCGGAGGTGTGGAGACAAATGGTGTAAAAGACTCTAACAAAATAGC
AAATTTCGTCAAAAATGCTAAGAAATAGGTTATTACTGAGTAGTATTTATTTAAGTATTGTTTGTGCACT
TGCCGATCTATGCGGTGTGAAATACCGCACAGATGCGTAAGGAGAAAATACCGCATCAGGAAATTGTAAG
CGTTAATATTTTGTTAAAATTCGCGTTAAATTTTTGTTAAATCAGCTCATTTTTTAACCAATAGGCCGAA
ATCGGCAAAATCCCTTATAAATCAAAAGAATAGACCGAGATAGGGT
[37 nt withheld, positions 7187-7223]
AAAGAACGTGGACTCCAACGTCAAAGG
[49 nt withheld, positions 7251-7299]
T
[91 nt withheld, positions 7301-7391]
G
[124 nt withheld, positions 7393-7516]
CCATTCGCCATTCAGGCTGCGCAACTGTTGGGAAGGGCGAT
