>Addgene plasmid #168450 | pTL389 | depositor partial sequence | sequence record 326550 | insert
GAATTCCTGCAGACCGTGAATATTAAAGTGAAAATGGATTGCGAAGGCTGCGAACGCCGCGTGAAAAATG
CCGTGAAAAGCATGCGCGGCGTGACCAGCGTTGCCGTGAATCCGAAACAGAGCCGCTGCACCGTGACCGG
TTATGTGGAAGCCAGCAAAGTGCTGGAACGCGTGAAAAGCACCGGTAAAGCCGCCGAAATGTGGCCGTAT
GTGCCGTATACCATGACCACCTATCCGTATGTGGGCGGTGCCTATGACAAAAAAGGATCC
